>Addgene plasmid #144854 | TFORF3378 | addgene full sequence | sequence record 404428 | Addgene NGS Result
TTAATGTAGTCTTATGCAATACTCTTGTAGTCTTGCAACATGGTAACGATGAGTTAGCAACATGCCTTAC
AAGGAGAGAAAAAGCACCGTGCATGCCGATTGGTGGAAGTAAGGTGGTACGATCGTGCCTTATTAGGAAG
GCAACAGACGGGTCTGACATGGATTGGACGAACCACTGAATTGCCGCATTGCAGAGATATTGTATTTAAG
TGCCTAGCTCGATACATAAACGGGTCTCTCTGGTTAGACCAGATCTGAGCCTGGGAGCTCTCTGGCTAAC
TAGGGAACCCACTGCTTAAGCCTCAATAAAGCTTGCCTTGAGTGCTTCAAGTAGTGTGTGCCCGTCTGTT
GTGTGACTCTGGTAACTAGAGATCCCTCAGACCCTTTTAGTCAGTGTGGAAAATCTCTAGCAGTGGCGCC
CGAACAGGGACTTGAAAGCGAAAGGGAAACCAGAGGAGCTCTCTCGACGCAGGACTCGGCTTGCTGAAGC
GCGCACGGCAAGAGGCGAGGGGCGGCGACTGGTGAGTACGCCAAAAATTTTGACTAGCGGAGGCTAGAAG
GAGAGAGATGGGTGCGAGAGCGTCAGTATTAAGCGGGGGAGAATTAGATCGCGATGGGAAAAAATTCGGT
TAAGGCCAGGGGGAAAGAAAAAATATAAATTAAAACATATAGTATGGGCAAGCAGGGAGCTAGAACGATT
CGCAGTTAATCCTGGCCTGTTAGAAACATCAGAAGGCTGTAGACAAATACTGGGACAGCTACAACCATCC
CTTCAGACAGGATCAGAAGAACTTAGATCATTATATAATACAGTAGCAACCCTCTATTGTGTGCATCAAA
GGATAGAGATAAAAGACACCAAGGAAGCTTTAGACAAGATAGAGGAAGAGCAAAACAAAAGTAAGACCAC
CGCACAGCAAGCGGCCGCTGATCTTCAGACCTGGAGGAGGAGATATGAGGGACAATTGGAGAAGTGAATT
ATATAAATATAAAGTAGTAAAAATTGAACCATTAGGAGTAGCACCCACCAAGGCAAAGAGAAGAGTGGTG
CAGAGAGAAAAAAGAGCAGTGGGAATAGGAGCTTTGTTCCTTGGGTTCTTGGGAGCAGCAGGAAGCACTA
TGGGCGCAGCGTCAATGACGCTGACGGTACAGGCCAGACAATTATTGTCTGGTATAGTGCAGCAGCAGAA
CAATTTGCTGAGGGCTATTGAGGCGCAACAGCATCTGTTGCAACTCACAGTCTGGGGCATCAAGCAGCTC
CAGGCAAGAATCCTGGCTGTGGAAAGATACCTAAAGGATCAACAGCTCCTGGGGATTTGGGGTTGCTCTG
GAAAACTCATTTGCACCACTGCTGTGCCTTGGAATGCTAGTTGGAGTAATAAATCTCTGGAACAGATTTG
GAATCACACGACCTGGATGGAGTGGGACAGAGAAATTAACAATTACACAAGCTTAATACACTCCTTAATT
GAAGAATCGCAAAACCAGCAAGAAAAGAATGAACAAGAATTATTGGAATTAGATAAATGGGCAAGTTTGT
GGAATTGGTTTAACATAACAAATTGGCTGTGGTATATAAAATTATTCATAATGATAGTAGGAGGCTTGGT
AGGTTTAAGAATAGTTTTTGCTGTACTTTCTATAGTGAATAGAGTTAGGCAGGGATATTCACCATTATCG
TTTCAGACCCACCTCCCAACCCCGAGGGGACCCATGCATTGCATCTCAATTAGTCAGCAACCAGGTGTGG
AAAGTCCCCAGGCTCCCCAGCAGGCAGAAGTATGCAAAGCATGCGTCTCAATTAGTCAGCAACCATAGTC
CCGCCCCTAACTCCGCCCATCCCGCCCCTAACTCCGCCCAGTTCCGCCCATTCTCCGCCCCATGGCTGAC
TAATTTTTTTTATTTATGCAGAGGCCGAGGCCGCCTCGGCCTCTGAGCTATTCCAGAAGTAGTGAGGAGG
CTTTTTTGGAGGCCTAGGCTTTTGCAAAAAGCTTTCTAGAGGTACCACCGGAGCTTACCATGACCGAGTA
CAAGCCCACGGTGCGCCTCGCCACCCGCGACGACGTCCCCAGGGCCGTACGCACCCTCGCCGCCGCGTTC
GCCGACTACCCCGCCACGCGCCACACCGTCGATCCGGACCGCCACATCGAGCGGGTCACCGAGCTGCAAG
AACTCTTCCTCACGCGCGTCGGGCTCGACATCGGCAAGGTGTGGGTCGCGGACGACGGCGCCGCCGTGGC
GGTCTGGACCACGCCGGAGAGCGTCGAAGCGGGGGCGGTGTTCGCCGAGATCGGCCCGCGCATGGCCGAG
TTGAGCGGTTCCCGGCTGGCCGCGCAGCAACAGATGGAAGGCCTCCTGGCGCCGCACCGGCCCAAGGAGC
CCGCGTGGTTCCTGGCCACCGTCGGCGTCTCGCCCGACCACCAGGGCAAGGGTCTGGGCAGCGCCGTCGT
GCTCCCCGGAGTGGAGGCGGCCGAGCGCGCCGGGGTGCCCGCCTTCCTGGAGACCTCCGCGCCCCGCAAC
CTCCCCTTCTACGAGCGGCTCGGCTTCACCGTCACCGCCGACGTCGAGGTGCCCGAAGGACCGCGCACCT
GGTGCATGACCCGCAAGCCCGGTGCCAGTTAACGAATTCTAGATCTTGAGACAAATGGCAGTATTCATCC
ACAATTTTAAAAGAAAAGGGGGGATTGGGGGGTACAGTGCAGGGGAAAGAATAGTAGACATAATAGCAAC
AGACATACAAACTAAAGAATTACAAAAACAAATTACAAAAATTCAAAATTTTCGGGTTTATTACAGGGAC
AGCAGAGATCCACTTTGGCGCCGGCTCGAGGCCTGCAGGTGCAAAGATGGATAAAGTTTTAAACAGAGAG
GAATCTTTGCAGCTAATGGACCTTCTAGGTCTTGAAAGGAGTGGGAATTGGCTCCGGTGCCCGTCAGTGG
GCAGAGCGCACATCGCCCACAGTCCCCGAGAAGTTGGGGGGAGGGGTCGGCAATTGAACCGGTGCCTAGA
GAAGGTGGCGCGGGGTAAACTGGGAAAGTGATGTCGTGTACTGGCTCCGCCTTTTTCCCGAGGGTGGGGG
AGAACCGTATATAAGTGCAGTAGTCGCCGTGAACGTTCTTTTTCGCAACGGGTTTGCCGCCAGAACACAG
GTAAGTGCCGTGTGTGGTTCCCGCGGGCCTGGCCTCTTTACGGGTTATGGCCCTTGCGTGCCTTGAATTA
CTTCCACCTGGCTGCAGTACGTGATTCTTGATCCCGAGCTTCGGGTTGGAAGTGGGTGGGAGAGTTCGAG
GCCTTGCGCTTAAGGAGCCCCTTCGCCTCGTGCTTGAGTTGAGGCCTGGCCTGGGCGCTGGGGCCGCCGC
GTGCGAATCTGGTGGCACCTTCGCGCCTGTCTCGCTGCTTTCGATAAGTCTCTAGCCATTTAAAATTTTT
GATGACCTGCTGCGACGCTTTTTTTCTGGCAAGATAGTCTTGTAAATGCGGGCCAAGATCTGCACACTGG
TATTTCGGTTTTTGGGGCCGCGGGCGGCGACGGGGCCCGTGCGTCCCAGCGCACATGTTCGGCGAGGCGG
GGCCTGCGAGCGCGGCCACCGAGAATCGGACGGGGGTAGTCTCAAGCTGGCCGGCCTGCTCTGGTGCCTG
GCCTCGCGCCGCCGTGTATCGCCCCGCCCTGGGCGGCAAGGCTGGCCCGGTCGGCACCAGTTGCGTGAGC
GGAAAGATGGCCGCTTCCCGGCCCTGCTGCAGGGAGCTCAAAATGGAGGACGCGGCGCTCGGGAGAGCGG
GCGGGTGAGTCACCCACACAAAGGAAAAGGGCCTTTCCGTCCTCAGCCGTCGCTTCATGTGACTCCACGG
AGTACCGGGCGCCGTCCAGGCACCTCGATTAGTTCTCGAGCTTTTGGAGTACGTCGTCTTTAGGTTGGGG
GGAGGGGTTTTATGCGATGGAGTTTCCCCACACTGAGTGGGTGGAGACTGAAGTTAGGCCAGCTTGGCAC
TTGATGTAATTCTCCTTGGAATTTGCCCTTTTTGAGTTTGGATCTTGGTTCATTCTCAAGCCTCAGACAG
TGGTTCAAAGTTTTTTTCTTCCATTTCAGGTGTCGTGAGGCTAGCATCGATTGATCAACAAGTTTGTACA
AAAAAGTTGGCATGATGACCAAGGTACTAGGCATGGCCCCAGTTCTGGGCCCTAGGCCTCCACAGGAGCA
GGTGGGGCCTCTGATGGTAAAAGTCGAGGAGAAAGAAGAGAAAGGCAAGTACCTTCCTAGCCTGGAGATG
TTCCGCCAGCGCTTCAGGCAGTTTGGGTACCATGATACCCCTGGACCCCGAGAGGCCCTGAGCCAACTCC
GGGTGCTCTGCTGTGAGTGGCTGAGGCCCGAGATCCACACCAAGGAGCAGATCCTGGAGCTACTGGTGCT
GGAGCAGTTCCTGACCATCCTGCCCCAGGAGCTCCAGGCCTGGGTGCAGGAGCATTGCCCGGAGAGCGCT
GAAGAGGCTGTCACTCTCCTCGAAGATCTGGAGCGGGAACTGGATGAGCCAGGACACCAGGTCTCAACTC
CTCCAAACGAACAGAAACCGGTGTGGGAGAAGATATCCTCCTCAGGAACTGCAAAGGAATCCCCGAGCAG
CATGCAGCCACAGCCCTTGGAGACCAGTCACAAATACGAGTCTTGGGGGCCCCTGTACATCCAAGAGTCT
GGTGAGGAGCAGGAGTTCGCTCAAGATCCAAGAAAGGTCCGAGATTGCAGATTGAGTACCCAGCACGAGG
AATCAGCAGATGAGCAGAAAGGTTCTGAAGCAGAGGGGCTCAAAGGGGATATAATTTCTGTGATTATCGC
CAATAAACCTGAGGCCAGCTTAGAGAGGCAGTGCGTAAACCTTGAAAATGAAAAAGGAACAAAACCCCCT
CTTCAAGAGGCAGGCTCCAAGAAAGGTAGAGAATCAGTTCCTACTAAACCTACCCCAGGAGAGAGACGTT
ATATATGTGCTGAATGTGGCAAAGCCTTTAGTAATAGCTCAAATCTCACCAAACACAGGAGAACACACAC
TGGGGAGAAACCTTACGTGTGCACCAAGTGTGGGAAAGCTTTCAGCCACAGCTCAAACCTCACCCTCCAC
TACAGAACACACTTGGTGGACCGGCCCTATGACTGTAAGTGTGGAAAAGCTTTTGGGCAGAGCTCAGACC
TTCTTAAACATCAGAGAATGCACACAGAAGAGGCGCCATATCAGTGCAAAGATTGTGGCAAGGCTTTCAG
CGGGAAAGGCAGCCTCATTCGTCACTATCGGATCCACACTGGGGAGAAGCCTTATCAGTGTAACGAATGT
GGGAAGAGCTTCAGTCAGCATGCGGGCCTCAGCTCCCACCAGAGACTCCACACCGGAGAGAAGCCATATA
AGTGTAAGGAGTGTGGGAAAGCCTTCAACCACAGCTCCAACTTCAATAAACACCACAGAATCCACACCGG
GGAAAAGCCCTACTGGTGTCATCACTGTGGAAAGACCTTCTGTAGCAAGTCCAATCTTTCCAAACATCAG
CGAGTCCACACTGGAGAGGGAGAAGCACCGTACCCAACTTTCTTGTACAAAGTGGTTGATATCGGTAAGC
CTATCCCTAACCCTCTCCTCGGTCTCGATTCTACGTAGTAATGAACTAGTCCGTAACTTGAAAGTATTTC
GATTTCTTGGCTTTATATATCTTGTGGAAAGGACGACAACTTGGCCTGCCTCGGGAAATTACGCGTTAAG
TCGACAATCAACCTCTGGATTACAAAATTTGTGAAAGATTGACTGGTATTCTTAACTATGTTGCTCCTTT
TACGCTATGTGGATACGCTGCTTTAATGCCTTTGTATCATGCTATTGCTTCCCGTATGGCTTTCATTTTC
TCCTCCTTGTATAAATCCTGGTTGCTGTCTCTTTATGAGGAGTTGTGGCCCGTTGTCAGGCAACGTGGCG
TGGTGTGCACTGTGTTTGCTGACGCAACCCCCACTGGTTGGGGCATTGCCACCACCTGTCAGCTCCTTTC
CGGGACTTTCGCTTTCCCCCTCCCTATTGCCACGGCGGAACTCATCGCCGCCTGCCTTGCCCGCTGCTGG
ACAGGGGCTCGGCTGTTGGGCACTGACAATTCCGTGGTGTTGTCGGGGAAATCATCGTCCTTTCCTTGGC
TGCTCGCCTGTGTTGCCACCTGGATTCTGCGCGGGACGTCCTTCTGCTACGTCCCTTCGGCCCTCAATCC
AGCGGACCTTCCTTCCCGCGGCCTGCTGCCGGCTCTGCGGCCTCTTCCGCGTCTTCGCCTTCGCCCTCAG
ACGAGTCGGATCTCCCTTTGGGCCGCCTCCCCGCGTCGACTTTAAGACCAATGACTTACAAGGCAGCTGT
AGATCTTAGCCACTTTTTAAAAGAAAAGGGGGGACTGGAAGGGCTAATTCACTCCCAACGAAGACAAGAT
CTGCTTTTTGCTTGTACTGGGTCTCTCTGGTTAGACCAGATCTGAGCCTGGGAGCTCTCTGGCTAACTAG
GGAACCCACTGCTTAAGCCTCAATAAAGCTTGCCTTGAGTGCTTCAAGTAGTGTGTGCCCGTCTGTTGTG
TGACTCTGGTAACTAGAGATCCCTCAGACCCTTTTAGTCAGTGTGGAAAATCTCTAGCAGTACGTATAGT
AGTTCATGTCATCTTATTATTCAGTATTTATAACTTGCAAAGAAATGAATATCAGAGAGTGAGAGGAACT
TGTTTATTGCAGCTTATAATGGTTACAAATAAAGCAATAGCATCACAAATTTCACAAATAAAGCATTTTT
TTCACTGCATTCTAGTTGTGGTTTGTCCAAACTCATCAATGTATCTTATCATGTCTGGCTCTAGCTATCC
CGCCCCTAACTCCGCCCATCCCGCCCCTAACTCCGCCCAGTTCCGCCCATTCTCCGCCCCATGGCTGACT
AATTTTTTTTATTTATGCAGAGGCCGAGGCCGCCTCGGCCTCTGAGCTATTCCAGAAGTAGTGAGGAGGC
TTTTTTGGAGGCCTAGGGACGTACCCAATTCGCCCTATAGTGAGTCGTATTACGCGCGCTCACTGGCCGT
CGTTTTACAACGTCGTGACTGGGAAAACCCTGGCGTTACCCAACTTAATCGCCTTGCAGCACATCCCCCT
TTCGCCAGCTGGCGTAATAGCGAAGAGGCCCGCACCGATCGCCCTTCCCAACAGTTGCGCAGCCTGAATG
GCGAATGGG
[124 nt withheld, positions 7220-7343]
C
[91 nt withheld, positions 7345-7435]
A
[49 nt withheld, positions 7437-7485]
CCTTTGACGTTGGAGTCCACGTTCTTT
[37 nt withheld, positions 7513-7549]
ACCCTATCTCGGTCTATTCTTTTGATTTATAAGGGATTTTGCCGATTTCGGCCTATTGGTTAAAAAATGA
GCTGATTTAACAAAAATTTAACGCGAATTTTAACAAAATATTAACGCTTACAATTTAGGTGGCACTTTTC
GGGGAAATGTGCGCGGAACCCCTATTTGTTTATTTTTCTAAATACATTCAAATATGTATCCGCTCATGAG
ACAATAACCCTGATAAATGCTTCAATAATATTGAAAAAGGAAGAGTATGAGTATTCAACATTTCCGTGTC
GCCCTTATTCCCTTTTTTGCGGCATTTTGCCTTCCTGTTTTTGCTCACCCAGAAACGCTGGTGAAAGTAA
AAGATGCTGAAGATCAGTTGGGTGCACGAGTGGGTTACATCGAACTGGATCTCAACAGCGGTAAGATCCT
TGAGAGTTTTCGCCCCGAAGAACGTTTTCCAATGATGAGCACTTTTAAAGTTCTGCTATGTGGCGCGGTA
TTATCCCGTATTGACGCCGGGCAAGAGCAACTCGGTCGCCGCATACACTATTCTCAGAATGACTTGGTTG
AGTACTCACCAGTCACAGAAAAGCATCTTACGGATGGCATGACAGTAAGAGAATTATGCAGTGCTGCCAT
AACCATGAGTGATAACACTGCGGCCAACTTACTTCTGACAACGATCGGAGGACCGAAGGAGCTAACCGCT
TTTTTGCACAACATGGGGGATCATGTAACTCGCCTTGATCGTTGGGAACCGGAGCTGAATGAAGCCATAC
CAAACGACGAGCGTGACACCACGATGCCTGTAGCAATGGCAACAACGTTGCGCAAACTATTAACTGGCGA
ACTACTTACTCTAGCTTCCCGGCAACAATTAATAGACTGGATGGAGGCGGATAAAGTTGCAGGACCACTT
CTGCGCTCGGCCCTTCCGGCTGGCTGGTTTATTGCTGATAAATCTGGAGCCGGTGAGCGTGGGTCTCGCG
GTATCATTGCAGCACTGGGGCCAGATGGTAAGCCCTCCCGTATCGTAGTTATCTACACGACGGGGAGTCA
GGCAACTATGGATGAACGAAATAGACAGATCGCTGAGATAGGTGCCTCACTGATTAAGCATTGGTAACTG
TCAGACCAAGTTTACTCATATATACTTTAGATTGATTTAAAACTTCATTTTTAATTTAAAAGGATCTAGG
TGAAGATCCTTTTTGATAATCTCATGACCAAAATCCCTTAACGTGAGTTTTCGTTCCACTGAGCGTCAGA
CCCCGTAGAAAAGATCAAAGGATCTTCTTGAGATCCTTTTTTTCTGCGCGTAATCTGCTGCTTGCAAACA
AAAAAACCACCGCTACCAGCGGTGGTTTGTTTGCCGGATCAAGAGCTACCAACTCTTTTTCCGAAGGTAA
CTGGCTTCAGCAGAGCGCAGATACCAAATACTGTTCTTCTAGTGTAGCCGTAGTTAGGCCACCACTTCAA
GAACTCTGTAGCACCGCCTACATACCTCGCTCTGCTAATCCTGTTACCAGTGGCTGCTGCCAGTGGCGAT
AAGTCGTGTCTTACCGGGTTGGACTCAAGACGATAGTTACCGGATAAGGCGCAGCGGTCGGGCTGAACGG
GGGGTTCGTGCACACAGCCCAGCTTGGAGCGAACGACCTACACCGAACTGAGATACCTACAGCGTGAGCT
ATGAGAAAGCGCCACGCTTCCCGAAGGGAGAAAGGCGGACAGGTATCCGGTAAGCGGCAGGGTCGGAACA
GGAGAGCGCACGAGGGAGCTTCCAGGGGGAAACGCCTGGTATCTTTATAGTCCTGTCGGGTTTCGCCACC
TCTGACTTGAGCGTCGATTTTTGTGATGCTCGTCAGGGGGGCGGAGCCTATGGAAAAACGCCAGCAACGC
GGCCTTTTTACGGTTCCTGGCCTTTTGCTGGCCTTTTGCTCACATGTTCTTTCCTGCGTTATCCCCTGAT
TCTGTGGATAACCGTATTACCGCCTTTGAGTGAGCTGATACCGCTCGCCGCAGCCGAACGACCGAGCGCA
GCGAGTCAGTGAGCGAGGAAGCGGAAGAGCGCCCAATACGCAAACCGCCTCTCCCCGCGCGTTGGCCGAT
TCATTAATGCAGCTGGCACGACAGGTTTCCCGACTGGAAAGCGGGCAGTGAGCGCAACGCAATTAATGTG
AGTTAGCTCACTCATTAGGCACCCCAGGCTTTACACTTTATGCTTCCGGCTCGTATGTTGTGTGGAATTG
TGAGCGGATAACAATTTCACACAGGAAACAGCTATGACCATGATTACGCCAAGCGCGCAATTAACCCTCA
CTAAAGGGAACAAAAGCTGGAGCTGCAAGC
Features (pLannotate 1.2.2; 34 found; start..end, strand, type, name):
      5..231     +  promoter       RSV promoter: Rous sarcoma virus enhancer/promoter
    232..412     +  LTR            5' LTR (truncated): truncated 5' long terminal repeat (LTR) from HIV-1
    459..584     +  misc_feature   HIV-1 Ψ: packaging signal of human immunodeficiency virus type 1
    568..931     +  CDS            HIV-1 gag (fragment): gag protein from human immunodeficiency virus 1; gag
   1077..1310    +  misc_feature   RRE: The Rev response element (RRE) of HIV-1 allows for Rev-dependent mRNA export from the nucleus to the cytoplasm.
   1687..1713    +  CDS            Rev (fragment): human immunodeficiency virus 1 (HIV-1) Rev protein; rev; enhances nuclear export of unspliced and incompletely spliced viral mRNAs
   1720..1743    +  promoter       SV40 promoter (fragment): SV40 early promoter
   1744..1815    +  promoter       SV40 promoter (fragment): SV40 enhancer and early promoter
   1839..1974    +  rep_origin     SV40 ori: SV40 origin of replication
   2020..2616    +  CDS            PuroR (fragment): puromycin N-acetyltransferase; pac from Streptomyces; confers resistance to puromycin
   2665..2782    +  misc_feature   cPPT/CTS: central polypurine tract and central termination sequence of HIV-1
   2847..2913    +  CDS            small t antigen (fragment): SV40 (simian virus 40) small t antigen
   2920..4098    +  promoter       EF-1α promoter: strong constitutive promoter for human elongation factor EF-1α
   4119..4136    +  protein_bind   attB1 (fragment): mutant version of attB; core recombination site for the Gateway® BP reaction BP Clonase™
   4142..5041    +  CDS            ZSCAN21 (fragment): ZSC21_HUMAN - Also known as ZFP38, ZNF38. Experimental evidence at protein level: Swiss-Prot protein existence level 1. Strong transcriptional activator (By similarity). Plays an important role in spermatogenesis; essential for the progression of meiotic prophase I in spermatocytes (By similarity). From Homo sapiens (Human).
   5562..5586    -  protein_bind   attB2: mutant version of attB; recombination site for the Gateway® BP reaction BP Clonase™
   5594..5635    +  CDS            V5 tag: epitope tag from simian virus 5
   5651..5704    +  promoter       U6 promoter (fragment): RNA polymerase III promoter for human U6 snRNA
   5746..6334    +  misc_feature   WPRE: woodchuck hepatitis virus posttranscriptional regulatory element
   6385..6404    +  misc_feature   cPPT/CTS (fragment): central polypurine tract and central termination sequence of HIV-1
   6406..6639    +  LTR            3' LTR (ΔU3): self-inactivating 3' long terminal repeat (LTR) from HIV-1
   6717..6838    +  polyA_signal   SV40 poly(A) signal: SV40 polyadenylation signal
   6878..7013    +  rep_origin     SV40 ori: SV40 origin of replication
   7034..7052    -  promoter       T7 promoter: promoter for bacteriophage T7 RNA polymerase
   7060..7215    +  CDS            lacZα (fragment): LacZα fragment of β-galactosidase; lacZ fragment
   7220..7648    +  rep_origin     f1 ori (sequence partly withheld): f1 bacteriophage origin of replication; arrow indicates direction of (+) strand synthesis
   7701..7805    +  promoter       AmpR promoter: bla
   7806..8666    +  CDS            AmpR: β-lactamase; bla; confers resistance to ampicillin, carbenicillin, and related antibiotics
   8837..9425    +  rep_origin     ori: high-copy-number ColE1/pMB1/pBR322/pUC origin of replication
   9608..9700    +  CDS            lacI (fragment): lac repressor; lacI; The lac repressor binds to the lac operator to inhibit transcription in E. coli. This inhibition can be relieved by adding lactose or isopropyl-β-D-thiogalactopyranoside (IPTG).
   9713..9734    +  protein_bind   CAP binding site: CAP binding activates transcription in the presence of cAMP. E. coli catabolite activator protein
   9749..9779    +  promoter       lac promoter: promoter for the E. coli lac operon
   9787..9803    +  protein_bind   lac operator: The lac repressor binds to the lac operator to inhibit transcription in E. coli. This inhibition can be relieved by adding lactose or isopropyl-β-D-thiogalactopyranoside (IPTG). lac repressor encoded by lacI
   9848..9866    +  promoter       T3 promoter: promoter for bacteriophage T3 RNA polymerase
