[The description below was written by a language model from this plasmid's Addgene catalogue record and pLannotate feature annotations shown in this document.]
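Description:
TFORF3378 is a third-generation-style, self-inactivating lentiviral expression plasmid built on the pLX_TRC317 backbone, carrying the human zinc-finger transcription factor ZSCAN21 (also known as ZNF38 or Zipro1) as a Gateway-cloned open reading frame. It belongs to a barcoded transcription factor ORF collection in which each construct carries a unique 24-bp barcode, so that the factor present in a given cell can be identified in pooled overexpression screens. The barcode itself is not annotated in the feature table. In bacteria the 9.9 kb plasmid is maintained through a high-copy ColE1/pUC-type origin and selected with ampicillin via β-lactamase. An f1 origin and lac/T3/T7 remnants from the parental cloning vector are also present. The depositor notes that the plasmid can recombine.

The viral portion is driven by an RSV promoter fused to a truncated HIV-1 5' LTR, followed by the Ψ packaging signal, a gag fragment, the RRE for Rev-dependent export, and a cPPT/CTS, and it ends in a ΔU3 3' LTR and an SV40 polyadenylation signal. Within this unit, an SV40 early promoter drives puromycin N-acetyltransferase for selection of transduced mammalian cells. Downstream, the strong constitutive EF-1α promoter drives ZSCAN21, which is flanked by attB1 and attB2 sites and fused at its C terminus to a V5 epitope tag for detection. The automated annotation matches only the first part of the ORF to ZSCAN21, although the interval between the att sites fits the recorded insert size. A WPRE after the cassette enhances transcript stability and expression. The construct is used to make lentivirus for stable ZSCAN21 overexpression, for example in directed differentiation screens.
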