Addgene plasmid #144854: TFORF3378
Purpose: Lentiviral vector for overexpressing transcription factor ORFs with unique 24-bp barcodes. Barcodes facilitate identification of transcription factors in pooled screens.
Depositing lab: Feng Zhang. Depositing organization: Broad Institute. Publication: A transcription factor atlas of directed differentiation. Joung J, Ma S, Tay T, Geiger-Schuller KR, Kirchgatterer PC, Verdine VK, Guo B, Arias-Garcia MA, Allen WE, Singh A, Kuksenko O, Abudayyeh OO, Gootenberg JS, Fu Z, Macrae RK, Buenrostro JD, Regev A, Zhang F. Cell. 2023 Jan 5;186(1):209-229.e26. doi: 10.1016/j.cell.2022.11.026. PubMed 36608654.
Backbone
  Vector backbone: pLX_TRC317
  Backbone manufacturer: Broad Institute Genetic Perturbation Platform
  Backbone size w/o insert (bp): 8264
  Vector type: Mammalian Expression, Lentiviral
  Selectable markers: Puromycin
Growth in bacteria
  Bacterial resistance: Ampicillin, 100 μg/mL
  Growth temperature: 37°C
  Growth strain: NEB Stable
  Copy number: High Copy
Gene/Insert
  Gene/Insert name: ZSCAN21
  Species: H. sapiens (human)
  Insert size (bp): 1625
  Entrez Gene: ZSCAN21 (a.k.a. NY-REN-21, ZNF38, Zipro1)
  Promoter: EF1a
  Tag / fusion protein: V5 (C terminal on insert)
  Cloning method: Gateway Cloning
  Sequencing primers: 5′ GGGTGGAGACTGAAGTTAGGCCAG; 3′ CACATAGCGTAAAAGGAGCAACATAG
Resource information
  A portion of this plasmid was derived from a plasmid made by: Broad Institute Genetic Perturbation Platform
Terms and licenses: Academic/Nonprofit Terms; Industry Terms: Not Available to Industry
Depositor comments: NM_145914.2 Please test multiple small colonies in case of plasmid recombination. To make this collection available in a timely manner, a portion of this collection was not fully sequenced by Addgene. If an Addgene verified full plasmid sequence is not available, please contact us prior to placing an order to request the full sequence.
How to cite: TFORF3378 was a gift from Feng Zhang (Addgene plasmid # 144854 ; http://n2t.net/addgene:144854 ; RRID:Addgene_144854)
