>Addgene plasmid #144854 | TFORF3378 | depositor partial sequence | sequence record 286677 | Insert
ATCGATTGATCAACAAGTTTGTACAAAAAAGTTGGCATGATGACCAAGGTACTAGGCATGGCCCCAGTTC
TGGGCCCTAGGCCTCCACAGGAGCAGGTGGGGCCTCTGATGGTAAAAGTCGAGGAGAAAGAAGAGAAAGG
CAAGTACCTTCCTAGCCTGGAGATGTTCCGCCAGCGCTTCAGGCAGTTTGGGTACCATGATACCCCTGGA
CCCCGAGAGGCCCTGAGCCAACTCCGGGTGCTCTGCTGTGAGTGGCTGAGGCCCGAGATCCACACCAAGG
AGCAGATCCTGGAGCTACTGGTGCTGGAGCAGTTCCTGACCATCCTGCCCCAGGAGCTCCAGGCCTGGGT
GCAGGAGCATTGCCCGGAGAGCGCTGAAGAGGCTGTCACTCTCCTCGAAGATCTGGAGCGGGAACTGGAT
GAGCCAGGACACCAGGTCTCAACTCCTCCAAACGAACAGAAACCGGTGTGGGAGAAGATATCCTCCTCAG
GAACTGCAAAGGAATCCCCGAGCAGCATGCAGCCACAGCCCTTGGAGACCAGTCACAAATACGAGTCTTG
GGGGCCCCTGTACATCCAAGAGTCTGGTGAGGAGCAGGAGTTCGCTCAAGATCCAAGAAAGGTCCGAGAT
TGCAGATTGAGTACCCAGCACGAGGAATCAGCAGATGAGCAGAAAGGTTCTGAAGCAGAGGGGCTCAAAG
GGGATATAATTTCTGTGATTATCGCCAATAAACCTGAGGCCAGCTTAGAGAGGCAGTGCGTAAACCTTGA
AAATGAAAAAGGAACAAAACCCCCTCTTCAAGAGGCAGGCTCCAAGAAAGGTAGAGAATCAGTTCCTACT
AAACCTACCCCAGGAGAGAGACGTTATATATGTGCTGAATGTGGCAAAGCCTTTAGTAATAGCTCAAATC
TCACCAAACACAGGAGAACACACACTGGGGAGAAACCTTACGTGTGCACCAAGTGTGGGAAAGCTTTCAG
CCACAGCTCAAACCTCACCCTCCACTACAGAACACACTTGGTGGACCGGCCCTATGACTGTAAGTGTGGA
AAAGCTTTTGGGCAGAGCTCAGACCTTCTTAAACATCAGAGAATGCACACAGAAGAGGCGCCATATCAGT
GCAAAGATTGTGGCAAGGCTTTCAGCGGGAAAGGCAGCCTCATTCGTCACTATCGGATCCACACTGGGGA
GAAGCCTTATCAGTGTAACGAATGTGGGAAGAGCTTCAGTCAGCATGCGGGCCTCAGCTCCCACCAGAGA
CTCCACACCGGAGAGAAGCCATATAAGTGTAAGGAGTGTGGGAAAGCCTTCAACCACAGCTCCAACTTCA
ATAAACACCACAGAATCCACACCGGGGAAAAGCCCTACTGGTGTCATCACTGTGGAAAGACCTTCTGTAG
CAAGTCCAATCTTTCCAAACATCAGCGAGTCCACACTGGAGAGGGAGAAGCACCGTACCCAACTTTCTTG
TACAAAGTGGTTGATATCGGTAAGCCTATCCCTAACCCTCTCCTCGGTCTCGATTCTACGTAGTAATGAA
CTAGTCCGTAACTTGAAAGTATTTCGATTTCTTGGCTTTATATATCTTGTGGAAAGGACGACAACTTGGC
CTGCCTCGGGAAATT
