>Addgene plasmid #144854 | TFORF3378 | depositor partial sequence | sequence record 286678 | Barcode
CAACTTGGCCTGCCTCGGGAAATT
